Addgene plasmid #215384: pB-T-PAF-Clu TL2+3
Purpose: High expression of the Clusterin(Y204S,Y206S,L207S,F209S,L211S,F218S,F219S,F220S,L229S,M230S,F232S,Y235S) mutant for purification.
Depositing lab: Franz-Ulrich Hartl. Depositing organization: Max Planck Institute of Biochemistry.
Backbone
  Vector backbone: pB-T-PAF
  Backbone size w/o insert (bp): 7244
  Vector type: Mammalian Expression
  Selectable markers: Puromycin
Growth in bacteria
  Bacterial resistance: Ampicillin, 100 μg/mL
  Growth temperature: 37°C
  Growth strain: DH5alpha
  Copy number: High Copy
Gene/Insert
  Gene/Insert name: CLU
  Species: H. sapiens (human)
  Mutation: p.Tyr204Ser, p.Tyr206Ser, p.Leu207Ser, p.Phe209Ser, p.Leu211Ser, p.Phe218Ser, p.Phe219Ser, p.Phe220Ser, p.Leu229Ser, p.Met230Ser, p.Phe232Ser, p.Tyr235Ser
  Entrez Gene: CLU (a.k.a. AAG4, APO-J, APOJ, CLI, CLU1, CLU2, KUB1, NA1/NA2, SGP-2, SGP2, SP-40, TRPM-2, TRPM2)
  Promoter: tetO
  Cloning method: Gene Synthesis
Terms and licenses: Academic/Nonprofit Terms; Industry Terms: Not Available to Industry
How to cite: pB-T-PAF-Clu TL2+3 was a gift from Franz-Ulrich Hartl (Addgene plasmid # 215384 ; http://n2t.net/addgene:215384 ; RRID:Addgene_215384)
