[The description below was written by a language model from this plasmid's Addgene catalogue record and pLannotate feature annotations shown in this document.]
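Description:
pB-T-PAF-Clu TL2+3 is a mammalian expression plasmid built on the pB-T-PAF backbone, designed for high-level production of a mutant human clusterin (CLU, also known as APOJ) for purification. It is maintained in E. coli as a high-copy plasmid through a ColE1/pUC-type origin and an ampicillin resistance gene (β-lactamase under its own promoter). The bacterial portion derives from a pBluescript-like framework, as shown by the f1 origin, the lacZα fragment, the lac promoter/operator and the flanking T7 and T3 promoters.

The expression cassette places the CLU coding sequence, made by gene synthesis, under a tetracycline-responsive promoter. The annotation shows a series of repeated tet operator elements followed by a minimal promoter fragment, so transcription depends on a tetracycline-controlled transactivator. No such transactivator is annotated on this plasmid, so it would presumably have to be supplied separately. A bovine growth hormone polyadenylation signal terminates the transcript. The encoded protein carries twelve substitutions of hydrophobic residues to serine between positions 204 and 235 (Tyr204, Tyr206, Leu207, Phe209, Leu211, Phe218, Phe219, Phe220, Leu229, Met230, Phe232 and Tyr235). The record does not explain the "TL2+3" designation or state the functional rationale for these changes, and no affinity tag is annotated on the insert.

Downstream, an SV40 early promoter drives puromycin N-acetyltransferase with an SV40 polyadenylation signal, allowing selection of transfected mammalian cells, and an FRT site precedes this cassette. The "pB" prefix and a fragment matching a baculovirus FP25 gene hint at piggyBac transposon-derived sequences, but no transposon terminal repeats are annotated. The sequenced record (7,601 nt) is smaller than the stated backbone size plus the insert would suggest.
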