Features (pLannotate 1.2.2; 32 found; start..end, strand, type, name):
     28..456     -  rep_origin     f1 ori (sequence partly withheld): f1 bacteriophage origin of replication; arrow indicates direction of (+) strand synthesis
    461..618     -  CDS            lacZα (fragment): LacZα fragment of β-galactosidase; lacZ fragment
    621..639     +  promoter       T7 promoter: promoter for bacteriophage T7 RNA polymerase
   1139..1159    +  promoter       tight TRE promoter (fragment): Tet-responsive promoter PTight, consisting of seven tet operator sequences followed by the minimal CMV promoter
   1176..1196    +  promoter       tight TRE promoter (fragment): Tet-responsive promoter PTight, consisting of seven tet operator sequences followed by the minimal CMV promoter
   1213..1233    +  promoter       tight TRE promoter (fragment): Tet-responsive promoter PTight, consisting of seven tet operator sequences followed by the minimal CMV promoter
   1250..1270    +  promoter       tight TRE promoter (fragment): Tet-responsive promoter PTight, consisting of seven tet operator sequences followed by the minimal CMV promoter
   1287..1307    +  promoter       tight TRE promoter (fragment): Tet-responsive promoter PTight, consisting of seven tet operator sequences followed by the minimal CMV promoter
   1324..1344    +  promoter       tight TRE promoter (fragment): Tet-responsive promoter PTight, consisting of seven tet operator sequences followed by the minimal CMV promoter
   1361..1381    +  promoter       tight TRE promoter (fragment): Tet-responsive promoter PTight, consisting of seven tet operator sequences followed by the minimal CMV promoter
   1398..1418    +  promoter       tight TRE promoter (fragment): Tet-responsive promoter PTight, consisting of seven tet operator sequences followed by the minimal CMV promoter
   1426..1471    +  promoter       TRE3GV promoter (fragment): 3rd-generation Tet-responsive promoter that can be activated by binding of Tet-On® 3G, optimized for retroviral and lentiviral vectors
   1566..2912    +  CDS            CLU: CLUS_HUMAN - Also known as APOJ From Homo sapiens (Human).
   3015..3239    +  polyA_signal   bGH poly(A) signal: bovine growth hormone polyadenylation signal
   3243..3264    +  promoter       SV40 promoter (fragment): SV40 enhancer and early promoter
   3285..3518    +  rep_origin     f1 ori (fragment) (sequence partly withheld): f1 bacteriophage origin of replication; arrow indicates direction of (+) strand synthesis
   3523..3570    +  protein_bind   FRT: FLP-mediated recombination occurs in the 8-bp core sequence TCTAGAAA (Turan and Bode, 2011). FLP recombinase from the Saccharomyces cerevisiae 2μ plasmid
   3595..3798    +  promoter       SV40 promoter: SV40 early promoter
   3809..4405    +  CDS            PuroR: puromycin N-acetyltransferase; pac from Streptomyces alboniger; confers resistance to puromycin
   4532..4616    +  CDS            large T antigen (fragment): large T antigen from SV40 (simian virus 40)
   4639..4760    +  polyA_signal   SV40 poly(A) signal: SV40 polyadenylation signal
   4770..4821    +  polyA_signal   SV40 poly(A) signal (fragment): SV40 polyadenylation signal
   4839..4862    +  misc_feature   MCS (fragment): pBluescript multiple cloning site
   5263..5394    +  CDS            FP (fragment): FP25_NPVAC - Experimental evidence at protein level: Swiss-Prot protein existence level 1. From Autographa californica nuclear polyhedrosis virus (AcMNPV).
   5411..5429    -  promoter       T3 promoter: promoter for bacteriophage T3 RNA polymerase
   5474..5490    -  protein_bind   lac operator: The lac repressor binds to the lac operator to inhibit transcription in E. coli. This inhibition can be relieved by adding lactose or isopropyl-β-D-thiogalactopyranoside (IPTG). lac repressor encoded by lacI
   5498..5528    -  promoter       lac promoter: promoter for the E. coli lac operon
   5543..5564    -  protein_bind   CAP binding site: CAP binding activates transcription in the presence of cAMP. E. coli catabolite activator protein
   5577..5669    -  CDS            lacI (fragment): lac repressor; lacI; The lac repressor binds to the lac operator to inhibit transcription in E. coli. This inhibition can be relieved by adding lactose or isopropyl-β-D-thiogalactopyranoside (IPTG).
   5852..6440    -  rep_origin     ori: high-copy-number ColE1/pMB1/pBR322/pUC origin of replication
   6611..7471    -  CDS            AmpR: β-lactamase; bla; confers resistance to ampicillin, carbenicillin, and related antibiotics
   7472..7576    -  promoter       AmpR promoter: bla
>Addgene plasmid #215384 | pB-T-PAF-Clu TL2+3 | addgene full sequence | sequence record 431801 | Addgene NGS Result
AAATTGTAAGCGTTAATATTTTGTTAAAATTCGCGTTAAATTTTTGTTAAATCAGCTCATTTTTTAACCA
ATAGGCCGAAATCGGCAAAATCCCTTATAAATCAAAAGAATAGACCGAGATAGGGT
[37 nt withheld, positions 127-163]
AAAGAACGTGGACTCCAACGTCAAAGG
[49 nt withheld, positions 191-239]
T
[91 nt withheld, positions 241-331]
G
[124 nt withheld, positions 333-456]
CCCATTCGCCATTCAGGCTGCGCAACTGTTGGGAAGGGCGATCGGTGCGGGCCTCTTCGCTATTACGCCA
GCTGGCGAAAGGGGGATGTGCTGCAAGGCGATTAAGTTGGGTAACGCCAGGGTTTTCCCAGTCACGACGT
TGTAAAACGACGGCCAGTGAATTGTAATACGACTCACTATAGGGCGAATTGGAGCTCGGTATTCACGACA
GCAGGCTGAATAATAAAAAAATTAGAAACTATTATTTAACCCTAGAAAGATAATCATATTGTGACGTACG
TTAAAGATAATCATGCGTAAAATTGACGCATGTGTTTTATCGGTCTGTATATCGAGGTTTATTTATTAAT
TTGAATAGATATTAAGTTTTATTATATTTACACTTACATACTAATAATAAATTCAACAAACAATTTATTT
ATGTTTATTTATTTATTAAAAAAAAACAAAAACTCAAAATTTCTTCTATAAAGTAACAAAACTTTTAAAC
ATTCTCTCTTTTACAAAAATAAACTTATTTTGTACTTTAAAAACAGTCATGTTGTATTATAAAATAAGTA
ATTAGCTTAACCTATACATAATAGAAACAAATTATACTTATTAGTCAGTCAGAAACAACTTTGGCACATA
TCAATATTATGCTCTCGTTAATTAACTCGAGGGATCCAAGCTGGCCGCACGTCTCCCTATCAGTGATAGA
GAAGTCGACACGTCTCGAGCTCCCTATCAGTGATAGAGAAGGTACGTCTAGAACGTCTCCCTATCAGTGA
TAGAGAAGTCGACACGTCTCGAGCTCCCTATCAGTGATAGAGAAGGTACGTCTAGAACGTCTCCCTATCA
GTGATAGAGAAGTCGACACGTCTCGAGCTCCCTATCAGTGATAGAGAAGGTACGTCTAGAACGTCTCCCT
ATCAGTGATAGAGAAGTCGACACGTCTCGAGCTCCCTATCAGTGATAGAGAAGGTACCCCCTATATAAGC
AGAGCTCGTTTAGTGAACCGTCAGATCGCCTGGAGACGCCATCCACGCTGTTTTGACCTCCATAGAAGAC
ACCGGGACCGATCCAGCCTCCGCGGTGGCGGCCATCACAAGTTTGTACAGCTAGCCACCATGATGAAGAC
TCTGCTGCTGTTTGTGGGGCTGCTGCTGACCTGGGAGAGTGGGCAGGTCCTGGGGGACCAGACGGTCTCA
GACAATGAGCTCCAGGAAATGTCCAATCAGGGAAGTAAGTACGTCAATAAGGAAATTCAAAATGCTGTCA
ACGGGGTGAAACAGATAAAGACTCTCATAGAAAAAACAAACGAAGAGCGCAAGACACTGCTCAGCAACCT
AGAAGAAGCCAAGAAGAAGAAAGAGGATGCCCTAAATGAGACCAGGGAATCAGAGACAAAGCTGAAGGAG
CTCCCAGGAGTGTGCAATGAGACCATGATGGCCCTCTGGGAAGAGTGTAAGCCCTGCCTGAAACAGACCT
GCATGAAGTTCTACGCACGCGTCTGCAGAAGTGGCTCAGGCCTGGTTGGCCGCCAGCTTGAGGAGTTCCT
GAACCAGAGCTCGCCCTTCTACTTCTGGATGAATGGTGACCGCATCGACTCCCTGCTGGAGAACGACCGG
CAGCAGACGCACATGCTGGATGTCATGCAGGACCACTTCAGCCGCGCGTCCAGCATCATAGACGAGCTCT
TCCAGGACAGGTTCTTCACCCGGGAGCCCCAGGATACCTCACACTCCTCTCCATCCTCTTCTCCCCATCG
AAGGCCTCATAGCTCTTCTCCCAAATCCCGCATTGTTAGGAGCAGTTCTCCATCTAGCCCCAGTGAGCCA
CTGAACTTCCACGCCATGTTCCAGCCCTTCCTTGAGATGATACACGAGGCTCAGCAGGCCATGGACATCC
ACTTCCATAGCCCGGCCTTCCAGCACCCGCCAACAGAATTCATACGAGAAGGCGACGATGACCGGACTGT
GTGCCGGGAGATCCGCCACAACTCCACGGGCTGCCTGCGGATGAAGGACCAGTGTGACAAGTGCCGGGAG
ATCTTGTCTGTGGACTGTTCCACCAACAACCCCTCCCAGGCTAAGCTGCGGCGGGAGCTCGACGAATCCC
TCCAGGTCGCTGAGAGGTTGACCAGGAAATACAACGAGCTGCTAAAGTCCTACCAGTGGAAGATGCTCAA
CACCTCCTCCTTGCTGGAGCAGCTGAACGAGCAGTTTAACTGGGTGTCCCGGCTGGCAAACCTCACGCAA
GGCGAAGACCAGTACTATCTGCGGGTCACCACGGTGGCTTCCCACACTTCTGACTCGGACGTTCCTTCCG
GTGTCACTGAGGTGGTCGTGAAGCTCTTTGACTCTGATCCCATCACTGTGACGGTCCCTGTAGAAGTCTC
CAGGAAGAACCCTAAATTTATGGAGACCGTGGCGGAGAAAGCGCTGCAGGAATACCGCAAAAAGCACCGG
GAGGAGTGAGCGGCCGCATAGATAACTGATCCAGTGTGCTGGGCTACGATGCATGGGCCCCCTAGGTCGA
GTCTAGAGGGCCCGTTTAAACCCGCTGATCAGCCTCGACTGTGCCTTCTAGTTGCCAGCCATCTGTTGTT
TGCCCCTCCCCCGTGCCTTCCTTGACCCTGGAAGGTGCCACTCCCACTGTCCTTTCCTAATAAAATGAGG
AAATTGCATCGCATTGTCTGAGTAGGTGTCATTCTATTCTGGGGGGTGGGGTGGGGCAGGACAGCAAGGG
GGAGGATTGGGAAGACAATAGCAGGCATGCTGGGGATGCGGTGGGCTCTATGGCTTCTGAGGCGGAAAGA
ACCAGCTGGGGCTCTAGGGGGTATCCCC
[124 nt withheld, positions 3285-3408]
C
[91 nt withheld, positions 3410-3500]
AGGGTGATGGTTCACGTACCTAGAAGTTCCTATTCCGAAGTTCCTATTCTCTAGAAAGTATAGGAACTTC
CTTGGCCAAAAAGACCGGTACCAGGCAGGCAGAAGTATGCAAAGCATGCATCTCAATTAGTCAGCAACCA
TAGTCCCGCCCCTAACTCCGCCCATCCCGCCCCTAACTCCGCCCAGTTCCGCCCATTCTCCGCCCCATGG
CTGACTAATTTTTTTTATTTATGCAGAGGCCGAGGCCGCCTCGGCCTCTGAGCTATTCCAGAAGTAGTGA
GGAGGCTTTTTTGGAGGCTACCATGGGTACCGAGTACAAGCCCACGGTGCGCCTCGCCACCCGCGACGAC
GTCCCCCGGGCCGTACGCACCCTCGCCGCCGCGTTCGCCGACTACCCCGCCACGCGCCACACCGTCGACC
CGGACCGCCACATCGAGCGGGTCACCGAGCTGCAAGAACTCTTCCTCACGCGCGTCGGGCTCGACATCGG
CAAGGTGTGGGTCGCGGACGACGGCGCCGCGGTGGCGGTCTGGACCACGCCGGAGAGCGTCGAAGCGGGG
GCGGTGTTCGCCGAGATCGGCCCGCGCATGGCCGAGTTGAGCGGTTCCCGGCTGGCCGCGCAGCAACAGA
TGGAAGGCCTCCTGGCGCCGCACCGGCCCAAGGAGCCCGCGTGGTTCCTGGCCACCGTCGGCGTCTCGCC
CGACCACCAGGGCAAGGGTCTGGGCAGCGCCGTCGTGCTCCCCGGAGTGGAGGCGGCCGAGCGCGCCGGG
GTGCCCGCCTTCCTGGAGACCTCCGCGCCCCGCAACCTCCCCTTCTACGAGCGGCTCGGCTTCACCGTCA
CCGCCGACGTCGAGGTGCCCGAAGGACCGCGCACCTGGTGCATGACCCGCAAGCCCGGTGCCTGACGCCC
GCCCCACGACCCGCAGCGCCCGACCGAAAGGAGCGCACGACCCCATGGCTCCGACCGAAGCCACCCGGGG
CGGCCCCGCCGACCCCGCACCCGCCCCCGAGGCCCACCGACTCTAGATAACTGATCATAATCAGCCATAC
CACATTTGTAGAGGTTTTACTTGCTTTAAAAAACCTCCCACACCTCCCCCTGAACCTGAAACATAAAATG
AATGCAATTGTTGTTGTTAACTTGTTTATTGCAGCTTATAATGGTTACAAATAAAGCAATAGCATCACAA
ATTTCACAAATAAAGCATTTTTTTCACTGCATTCTAGTTGTGGTTTGTCCAAACTCATCAATGTATCTTA
ACGCTCGAGTGCATTCTAGTTGTGGTTTGTCCAAACTCATCAATGTATCTTATCATGTCTGTATACCGTC
GACCTCTAGCTGCAGGAATTCGATATCAAGCTCTAGCCAACAAGCTCGTCATCGCTTTGCAGAAGAGCAG
AGAGGATATGCTCATCGTCTAAAGAACTACCCATTTTATTATATATTAGTCACGATATCTATAACAAGAA
AATATATATATAATAAGTTATCACGTAAGTAGAACATGAAATAACAATATAATTATCGTATGAGTTAAAT
CTTAAAAGTCACGTAAAAGATAATCATGCGTCATTTTGACTCACGCGGTCGTTATAGTTCAAAATCAGTG
ACACTTACCGCATTGACAAGCACGCCTCACGGGAGCTCCAAGCGGCGACTGAGATGTCCTAAATGCACAG
CGACGGATTCGCGCTATTTAGAAAGAGAGAGCAATATTTCAAGAATGCATGCGTCAATTTTACGCAGACT
ATCTTTCTAGGGTTAAAAAAGATTTGCGCTTTACTCGACCTAAACTTTAAACACGTCATAGAATCTTCGT
TTGACAAAAACCACATTGTGGCCAAGCTGTGTGACGCGACGCGCGCTAAAGAATGGCAAACCAAGTCGCG
CGAGGTACCAGCTTTTGTTCCCTTTAGTGAGGGTTAATTTCGAGCTTGGCGTAATCATGGTCATAGCTGT
TTCCTGTGTGAAATTGTTATCCGCTCACAATTCCACACAACATACGAGCCGGAAGCATAAAGTGTAAAGC
CTGGGGTGCCTAATGAGTGAGCTAACTCACATTAATTGCGTTGCGCTCACTGCCCGCTTTCCAGTCGGGA
AACCTGTCGTGCCAGCTGCATTAATGAATCGGCCAACGCGCGGGGAGAGGCGGTTTGCGTATTGGGCGCT
CTTCCGCTTCCTCGCTCACTGACTCGCTGCGCTCGGTCGTTCGGCTGCGGCGAGCGGTATCAGCTCACTC
AAAGGCGGTAATACGGTTATCCACAGAATCAGGGGATAACGCAGGAAAGAACATGTGAGCAAAAGGCCAG
CAAAAGGCCAGGAACCGTAAAAAGGCCGCGTTGCTGGCGTTTTTCCATAGGCTCCGCCCCCCTGACGAGC
ATCACAAAAATCGACGCTCAAGTCAGAGGTGGCGAAACCCGACAGGACTATAAAGATACCAGGCGTTTCC
CCCTGGAAGCTCCCTCGTGCGCTCTCCTGTTCCGACCCTGCCGCTTACCGGATACCTGTCCGCCTTTCTC
CCTTCGGGAAGCGTGGCGCTTTCTCATAGCTCACGCTGTAGGTATCTCAGTTCGGTGTAGGTCGTTCGCT
CCAAGCTGGGCTGTGTGCACGAACCCCCCGTTCAGCCCGACCGCTGCGCCTTATCCGGTAACTATCGTCT
TGAGTCCAACCCGGTAAGACACGACTTATCGCCACTGGCAGCAGCCACTGGTAACAGGATTAGCAGAGCG
AGGTATGTAGGCGGTGCTACAGAGTTCTTGAAGTGGTGGCCTAACTACGGCTACACTAGAAGAACAGTAT
TTGGTATCTGCGCTCTGCTGAAGCCAGTTACCTTCGGAAAAAGAGTTGGTAGCTCTTGATCCGGCAAACA
AACCACCGCTGGTAGCGGTGGTTTTTTTGTTTGCAAGCAGCAGATTACGCGCAGAAAAAAAGGATCTCAA
GAAGATCCTTTGATCTTTTCTACGGGGTCTGACGCTCAGTGGAACGAAAACTCACGTTAAGGGATTTTGG
TCATGAGATTATCAAAAAGGATCTTCACCTAGATCCTTTTAAATTAAAAATGAAGTTTTAAATCAATCTA
AAGTATATATGAGTAAACTTGGTCTGACAGTTACCAATGCTTAATCAGTGAGGCACCTATCTCAGCGATC
TGTCTATTTCGTTCATCCATAGTTGCCTGACTCCCCGTCGTGTAGATAACTACGATACGGGAGGGCTTAC
CATCTGGCCCCAGTGCTGCAATGATACCGCGAGACCCACGCTCACCGGCTCCAGATTTATCAGCAATAAA
CCAGCCAGCCGGAAGGGCCGAGCGCAGAAGTGGTCCTGCAACTTTATCCGCCTCCATCCAGTCTATTAAT
TGTTGCCGGGAAGCTAGAGTAAGTAGTTCGCCAGTTAATAGTTTGCGCAACGTTGTTGCCATTGCTACAG
GCATCGTGGTGTCACGCTCGTCGTTTGGTATGGCTTCATTCAGCTCCGGTTCCCAACGATCAAGGCGAGT
TACATGATCCCCCATGTTGTGCAAAAAAGCGGTTAGCTCCTTCGGTCCTCCGATCGTTGTCAGAAGTAAG
TTGGCCGCAGTGTTATCACTCATGGTTATGGCAGCACTGCATAATTCTCTTACTGTCATGCCATCCGTAA
GATGCTTTTCTGTGACTGGTGAGTACTCAACCAAGTCATTCTGAGAATAGTGTATGCGGCGACCGAGTTG
CTCTTGCCCGGCGTCAATACGGGATAATACCGCGCCACATAGCAGAACTTTAAAAGTGCTCATCATTGGA
AAACGTTCTTCGGGGCGAAAACTCTCAAGGATCTTACCGCTGTTGAGATCCAGTTCGATGTAACCCACTC
GTGCACCCAACTGATCTTCAGCATCTTTTACTTTCACCAGCGTTTCTGGGTGAGCAAAAACAGGAAGGCA
AAATGCCGCAAAAAAGGGAATAAGGGCGACACGGAAATGTTGAATACTCATACTCTTCCTTTTTCAATAT
TATTGAAGCATTTATCAGGGTTATTGTCTCATGAGCGGATACATATTTGAATGTATTTAGAAAAATAAAC
AAATAGGGGTTCCGCGCACATTTCCCCGAAAAGTGCCACCT
